Addgene plasmid #161267: pDONR221-SLC30A3_STOP
Purpose: Gateway entry clone with codon-optimized ORF sequence for subcloning into custom expression vectors. Contains a STOP codon at the end of the codon-optimized ORF sequence.
Depositing lab: RESOLUTE Consortium & Giulio Superti-Furga. Depositing organization: CeMM Research Center for Molecular Medicine. Publication: The RESOLUTE consortium: unlocking SLC transporters for drug discovery. Superti-Furga G, Lackner D, Wiedmer T, Ingles-Prieto A, Barbosa B, Girardi E, Goldmann U, Gurtl B, Klavins K, Klimek C, Lindinger S, Lineiro-Retes E, Muller AC, Onstein S, Redinger G, Reil D, Sedlyarov V, Wolf G, Crawford M, Everley R, ... Steppan CM. Nat Rev Drug Discov. 2020 Jul;19(7):429-430. doi: 10.1038/d41573-020-00056-6. PubMed 32265506.
Backbone
  Vector backbone: pDONR221
  Backbone manufacturer: ThermoFisher Scientific
  Backbone size w/o insert (bp): 2550
  Vector type: Mammalian Expression
Growth in bacteria
  Bacterial resistance: Kanamycin, 50 μg/mL
  Growth temperature: 37°C
  Growth strain: NEB Stable
  Copy number: High Copy
Gene/Insert
  Gene/Insert name: SLC30A3 (alt name: ZNT3)
  Species: H. sapiens (human)
  Insert size (bp): 1167
  Entrez Gene: SLC30A3 (a.k.a. ZNT3)
  Cloning method: Gateway Cloning
  Sequencing primers: 5′ M13-fwd; 3′ M13-rev
Terms and licenses: Academic/Nonprofit Terms; Industry Terms
Depositor comments: This plasmid contains a STOP codon at the end of the codon-optimized ORF. For the version of this plasmid that does not contain a STOP codon, please see Addgene plasmid 132101 For more information on the full Resolute plasmid collection, please see www.addgene.org/depositor-collections/re-solute/. Please provide your feedback on this plasmid to the RESOLUTE consortium by filling out their RESOLUTE repository feedback form: https://forms.office.com/Pages/ResponsePage.aspx?id=0e05yklzmkS7rjFGQL4N7z4feCLQvEJAmVcOCM_u885UN1JJRko0Ukg4TVQwNTZLOUxPQVJWT1NHUCQlQCN0PWcu
How to cite: pDONR221-SLC30A3_STOP was a gift from RESOLUTE Consortium & Giulio Superti-Furga (Addgene plasmid # 161267 ; http://n2t.net/addgene:161267 ; RRID:Addgene_161267)
