[The description below was written by a language model from this plasmid's Addgene catalogue record and pLannotate feature annotations shown in this document.]
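Description:
pDONR221-SLC30A3_STOP is a Gateway entry clone built on the pDONR221 backbone, carrying a codon-optimized open reading frame for human SLC30A3 (also called ZNT3), a zinc transporter involved in accumulating zinc in synaptic vesicles. The sequenced plasmid is about 3.7 kb and is maintained in E. coli at high copy through a ColE1/pUC-type origin, with selection by a kanamycin resistance gene (aminoglycoside phosphotransferase). Although the catalogue lists the vector type as mammalian expression, the feature table shows no eukaryotic promoter or polyadenylation signal. The plasmid itself is a shuttle for the ORF rather than an expression construct.

The roughly 1.2 kb SLC30A3 coding sequence sits between attL1 and attL2 sites, the recombination sites used in the Gateway LR reaction. LR Clonase can therefore transfer the ORF directionally into any attR-containing destination vector, which supplies the promoter, tags and host-specific elements. This version retains a STOP codon at the end of the ORF, so it suits expression of the native, untagged protein or N-terminal fusions, but not C-terminal tagging. A companion clone without the stop codon exists for that purpose.

Other annotated backbone elements include rrnB T1 and T2 transcription terminators upstream of the cassette, which insulate the insert from read-through transcription, a T7 promoter adjacent to attL2 in reverse orientation, and small lacI and lacZα fragments that are vector remnants. M13 forward and reverse priming sites are used to sequence the insert. The clone belongs to a consortium-generated collection of solute carrier (SLC) transporter ORFs intended for subcloning into custom expression vectors for transporter research and drug discovery.
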