Features (pLannotate 1.2.2; 10 found; start..end, strand, type, name):
      1..100     +  protein_bind   attL1: mutant version of attL; recombination site for the Gateway® LR reaction LR Clonase™
    106..1269    +  CDS            SLC30A3: ZNT3_HUMAN - Also known as ZNT3. Experimental evidence at protein level: Swiss-Prot protein existence level 1. Involved in accumulation of zinc in synaptic vesicles. From Homo sapiens (Human).
   1274..1373    -  protein_bind   attL2: mutant version of attL; recombination site for the Gateway® LR reaction LR Clonase™
   1391..1409    -  promoter       T7 promoter: promoter for bacteriophage T7 RNA polymerase
   1543..2352    +  CDS            KanR: aminoglycoside phosphotransferase; aph(3')-Ia; confers resistance to kanamycin in bacteria or G418 (Geneticin®) in eukaryotes
   2499..3087    +  rep_origin     ori: high-copy-number ColE1/pMB1/pBR322/pUC origin of replication
   3270..3362    +  CDS            lacI (fragment): lac repressor; lacI; The lac repressor binds to the lac operator to inhibit transcription in E. coli. This inhibition can be relieved by adding lactose or isopropyl-β-D-thiogalactopyranoside (IPTG).
   3417..3444    -  terminator     rrnB T2 terminator: transcription terminator T2 from the E. coli rrnB gene
   3576..3619    +  terminator     rrnB T1 terminator: Escherichia coli rrnB; transcription terminator T1 from the E. coli rrnB gene
   3666..3702    -  CDS            lacZα (fragment): LacZα fragment of β-galactosidase; lacZ fragment
>Addgene plasmid #161267 | pDONR221-SLC30A3_STOP | addgene full sequence | sequence record 352159 | Addgene NGS Result
CAAATAATGATTTTATTTTGACTGATAGTGACCTGTTCGTTGCAACACATTGATGAGCAATGCTTTTTTA
TAATGCCAACTTTGTACAAAAAAGCAGGCTCCACCATGGAGCCTTCCCCAGCAGCAGGAGGACTGGAGAC
CACAAGGCTGGTGTCTCCAAGGGACAGGGGAGGAGCAGGAGGATCCCTGCGCCTGAAGTCTCTGTTTACA
GAGCCCTCTGAGCCCCTGCCTGAGGAGAGCAAGCCTGTGGAGATGCCATTCCACCACTGCCACAGGGATC
CACTGCCACCTCCAGGACTGACCCCTGAGAGACTGCACGCACGGAGACAGCTGTACGCAGCATGCGCCGT
GTGCTTCGTGTTTATGGCAGGAGAGGTGGTGGGAGGATATCTGGCACACTCCCTGGCCATCATGACAGAC
GCAGCACACCTGCTGGCAGATGTGGGATCTATGATGGGCTCCCTGTTTTCTCTGTGGCTGAGCACCAGGC
CAGCAACCAGAACAATGACCTTCGGCTGGCACAGGTCTGAGACACTGGGCGCCCTGGCAAGCGTGGTGTC
CCTGTGGATGGTGACCGGCATCCTGCTGTACCTGGCCTTTGTGCGCCTGCTGCACAGCGACTATCACATC
GAGGGAGGAGCAATGCTGCTGACAGCATCCATCGCCGTGTGCGCCAACCTGCTGATGGCCTTCGTGCTGC
ACCAGGCAGGACCACCTCACTCTCACGGAAGCAGGGGAGCAGAGTACGCACCACTGGAGGAGGGCCCTGA
GGAGCCACTGCCCCTGGGCAATACCAGCGTGAGAGCAGCCTTCGTGCACGTGCTGGGCGACCTGCTGCAG
TCCTTTGGCGTGCTGGCCGCCTCTATCCTGATCTACTTCAAGCCACAGTATAAGGCCGCCGATCCCATCA
GCACATTCCTGTTTTCCATCTGTGCACTGGGATCTACAGCACCCACCCTGAGGGACGTGCTGAGGATCCT
GATGGAGGGCACCCCTAGGAACGTGGGCTTTGAGCCAGTGCGCGATACACTGCTGAGCGTGCCTGGCGTG
CGGGCAACCCACGAGCTGCACCTGTGGGCCCTGACACTGACCTATCACGTGGCAAGCGCCCACCTGGCAA
TCGACTCCACAGCAGATCCTGAGGCCGTGCTGGCAGAGGCAAGCTCCAGGCTGTACTCCAGATTCGGCTT
TTCTAGCTGTACCCTGCAGGTGGAGCAGTATCAGCCAGAGATGGCACAGTGCCTGAGGTGTCAGGAGCCA
CCCCAGGCCTAAGACCCAGCTTTCTTGTACAAAGTTGGCATTATAAGAAAGCATTGCTTATCAATTTGTT
GCAACGAACAGGTCACTATCAGTCAAAATAAAATCATTATTTGCCATCCAGCTGATATCCCCTATAGTGA
GTCGTATTACATGGTCATAGCTGTTTCCTGGCAGCTCTGGCCCGTGTCTCAAAATCTCTGATGTTACATT
GCACAAGATAAAAATATATCATCATGAACAATAAAACTGTCTGCTTACATAAACAGTAATACAAGGGGTG
TTATGAGCCATATTCAACGGGAAACGTCGAGGCCGCGATTAAATTCCAACATGGATGCTGATTTATATGG
GTATAAATGGGCTCGCGATAATGTCGGGCAATCAGGTGCGACAATCTATCGCTTGTATGGGAAGCCCGAT
GCGCCAGAGTTGTTTCTGAAACATGGCAAAGGTAGCGTTGCCAATGATGTTACAGATGAGATGGTCAGAC
TAAACTGGCTGACGGAATTTATGCCTCTTCCGACCATCAAGCATTTTATCCGTACTCCTGATGATGCATG
GTTACTCACCACTGCGATCCCCGGAAAAACAGCATTCCAGGTATTAGAAGAATATCCTGATTCAGGTGAA
AATATTGTTGATGCGCTGGCAGTGTTCCTGCGCCGGTTGCATTCGATTCCTGTTTGTAATTGTCCTTTTA
ACAGCGATCGCGTATTTCGTCTCGCTCAGGCGCAATCACGAATGAATAACGGTTTGGTTGATGCGAGTGA
TTTTGATGACGAGCGTAATGGCTGGCCTGTTGAACAAGTCTGGAAAGAAATGCATAAACTTTTGCCATTC
TCACCGGATTCAGTCGTCACTCATGGTGATTTCTCACTTGATAACCTTATTTTTGACGAGGGGAAATTAA
TAGGTTGTATTGATGTTGGACGAGTCGGAATCGCAGACCGATACCAGGATCTTGCCATCCTATGGAACTG
CCTCGGTGAGTTTTCTCCTTCATTACAGAAACGGCTTTTTCAAAAATATGGTATTGATAATCCTGATATG
AATAAATTGCAGTTTCATTTGATGCTCGATGAGTTTTTCTAATCAGAATTGGTTAATTGGTTGTAACACT
GGCAGAGCATTACGCTGACTTGACGGGACGGCGCAAGCTCATGACCAAAATCCCTTAACGTGAGTTACGC
GTCGTTCCACTGAGCGTCAGACCCCGTAGAAAAGATCAAAGGATCTTCTTGAGATCCTTTTTTTCTGCGC
GTAATCTGCTGCTTGCAAACAAAAAAACCACCGCTACCAGCGGTGGTTTGTTTGCCGGATCAAGAGCTAC
CAACTCTTTTTCCGAAGGTAACTGGCTTCAGCAGAGCGCAGATACCAAATACTGTTCTTCTAGTGTAGCC
GTAGTTAGGCCACCACTTCAAGAACTCTGTAGCACCGCCTACATACCTCGCTCTGCTAATCCTGTTACCA
GTGGCTGCTGCCAGTGGCGATAAGTCGTGTCTTACCGGGTTGGACTCAAGACGATAGTTACCGGATAAGG
CGCAGCGGTCGGGCTGAACGGGGGGTTCGTGCACACAGCCCAGCTTGGAGCGAACGACCTACACCGAACT
GAGATACCTACAGCGTGAGCTATGAGAAAGCGCCACGCTTCCCGAAGGGAGAAAGGCGGACAGGTATCCG
GTAAGCGGCAGGGTCGGAACAGGAGAGCGCACGAGGGAGCTTCCAGGGGGAAACGCCTGGTATCTTTATA
GTCCTGTCGGGTTTCGCCACCTCTGACTTGAGCGTCGATTTTTGTGATGCTCGTCAGGGGGGCGGAGCCT
ATGGAAAAACGCCAGCAACGCGGCCTTTTTACGGTTCCTGGCCTTTTGCTGGCCTTTTGCTCACATGTTC
TTTCCTGCGTTATCCCCTGATTCTGTGGATAACCGTATTACCGCCTTTGAGTGAGCTGATACCGCTCGCC
GCAGCCGAACGACCGAGCGCAGCGAGTCAGTGAGCGAGGAAGCGGAAGAGCGCCCAATACGCAAACCGCC
TCTCCCCGCGCGTTGGCCGATTCATTAATGCAGCTGGCACGACAGGTTTCCCGACTGGAAAGCGGGCAGT
GAGCGCAACGCAATTAATACGCGTACCGCTAGCCAGGAAGAGTTTGTAGAAACGCAAAAAGGCCATCCGT
CAGGATGGCCTTCTGCTTAGTTTGATGCCTGGCAGTTTATGGCGGGCGTCCTGCCCGCCACCCTCCGGGC
CGTTGCTTCACAACGTTCAAATCCGCTCCCGGCGGATTTGTCCTACTCAGGAGAGCGTTCACCGACAAAC
AACAGATAAAACGAAAGGCCCAGTCTTCCGACTGAGCCTTTCGTTTTATTTGATGCCTGGCAGTTCCCTA
CTCTCGCGTTAACGCTAGCATGGATGTTTTCCCAGTCACGACGTTGTAAAACGACGGCCAGTCTTAAGCT
CGGGCCC
