>Addgene plasmid #161267 | pDONR221-SLC30A3_STOP | depositor partial sequence | sequence record 312469 | Codon-optimized ORF of SLC30A3
ATGGAGCCTTCCCCAGCAGCAGGAGGACTGGAGACCACAAGGCTGGTGTCTCCAAGGGACAGGGGAGGAG
CAGGAGGATCCCTGCGCCTGAAGTCTCTGTTTACAGAGCCCTCTGAGCCCCTGCCTGAGGAGAGCAAGCC
TGTGGAGATGCCATTCCACCACTGCCACAGGGATCCACTGCCACCTCCAGGACTGACCCCTGAGAGACTG
CACGCACGGAGACAGCTGTACGCAGCATGCGCCGTGTGCTTCGTGTTTATGGCAGGAGAGGTGGTGGGAG
GATATCTGGCACACTCCCTGGCCATCATGACAGACGCAGCACACCTGCTGGCAGATGTGGGATCTATGAT
GGGCTCCCTGTTTTCTCTGTGGCTGAGCACCAGGCCAGCAACCAGAACAATGACCTTCGGCTGGCACAGG
TCTGAGACACTGGGCGCCCTGGCAAGCGTGGTGTCCCTGTGGATGGTGACCGGCATCCTGCTGTACCTGG
CCTTTGTGCGCCTGCTGCACAGCGACTATCACATCGAGGGAGGAGCAATGCTGCTGACAGCATCCATCGC
CGTGTGCGCCAACCTGCTGATGGCCTTCGTGCTGCACCAGGCAGGACCACCTCACTCTCACGGAAGCAGG
GGAGCAGAGTACGCACCACTGGAGGAGGGCCCTGAGGAGCCACTGCCCCTGGGCAATACCAGCGTGAGAG
CAGCCTTCGTGCACGTGCTGGGCGACCTGCTGCAGTCCTTTGGCGTGCTGGCCGCCTCTATCCTGATCTA
CTTCAAGCCACAGTATAAGGCCGCCGATCCCATCAGCACATTCCTGTTTTCCATCTGTGCACTGGGATCT
ACAGCACCCACCCTGAGGGACGTGCTGAGGATCCTGATGGAGGGCACCCCTAGGAACGTGGGCTTTGAGC
CAGTGCGCGATACACTGCTGAGCGTGCCTGGCGTGCGGGCAACCCACGAGCTGCACCTGTGGGCCCTGAC
ACTGACCTATCACGTGGCAAGCGCCCACCTGGCAATCGACTCCACAGCAGATCCTGAGGCCGTGCTGGCA
GAGGCAAGCTCCAGGCTGTACTCCAGATTCGGCTTTTCTAGCTGTACCCTGCAGGTGGAGCAGTATCAGC
CAGAGATGGCACAGTGCCTGAGGTGTCAGGAGCCACCCCAGGCCTAA
